Addgene plasmid #163047: pMOS003: GCaMPer calcium sensor (endoplasmic reticulum)
Purpose: GCaMPer calcium sensor (endoplasmic reticulum)
Depositing lab: Adam Cohen. Depositing organization: Harvard University. Publication: Multiplexed Optical Sensors in Arrayed Islands of Cells for multimodal recordings of cellular physiology. Werley CA, Boccardo S, Rigamonti A, Hansson EM, Cohen AE. Nat Commun. 2020 Aug 4;11(1):3881. doi: 10.1038/s41467-020-17607-5. PubMed 32753572.
Backbone
  Vector backbone: FUGW
  Backbone size w/o insert (bp): 9377
  Vector type: Mammalian Expression, Lentiviral
Growth in bacteria
  Bacterial resistance: Ampicillin, 100 μg/mL
  Growth temperature: 30°C
  Growth strain: NEB Stable
  Copy number: High Copy
Gene/Insert
  Gene/Insert name: GCaMPer
  Species: Synthetic
  Insert size (bp): 1425
  Promoter: CMV
  Cloning method: Restriction Enzyme; 5′ cloning site BamHI (unknown if destroyed); 3′ cloning site EcoRI (unknown if destroyed)
  Sequencing primers: 5′ CMV-F; 3′ WPRE-R
Resource information
  A portion of this plasmid was derived from a plasmid made by: Mark Henderson and Brandon Harvey
Terms and licenses: Academic/Nonprofit Terms; Industry Terms: Not Available to Industry
Depositor comments: Please see PMID: 26451944 for orginal reporter gene characterization.
How to cite: pMOS003: GCaMPer calcium sensor (endoplasmic reticulum) was a gift from Adam Cohen (Addgene plasmid # 163047 ; http://n2t.net/addgene:163047 ; RRID:Addgene_163047)
