[The description below was written by a language model from this plasmid's Addgene catalogue record and pLannotate feature annotations shown in this document.]
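Description:
pMOS003 is a third-generation-style HIV-1 lentiviral transfer plasmid built on the FUGW backbone for mammalian expression of GCaMPer, a synthetic, genetically encoded calcium sensor targeted to the endoplasmic reticulum. In bacteria it is maintained through a high-copy ColE1/pUC-type origin and selected with ampicillin via the β-lactamase gene; an f1 origin is also present. The backbone additionally carries an SV40/EM7-driven BleoR cassette with an SV40 polyadenylation signal, which sits outside the LTR-flanked region and so would not be carried into transduced cells.

The viral genome is transcribed from a CMV enhancer/promoter fused to a truncated 5' LTR, followed by the Ψ packaging signal with a partial gag sequence, the Rev response element for Rev-dependent nuclear export, and the cPPT/CTS element that aids nuclear import of the reverse-transcribed genome. Downstream, an internal CMV enhancer/promoter drives the sensor. The annotation software labels this reading frame as GCaMP6f, reflecting the GCaMP scaffold on which GCaMPer is based. The annotated match is somewhat shorter than the stated 1,425 bp insert, which may reflect additional ER-targeting or retention sequences, though these are not annotated in the feature table. The insert was cloned between BamHI and EcoRI sites and is followed by a WPRE to enhance transcript stability and expression, then a truncated 3' LTR and a bGH polyadenylation signal.

The construct is intended for producing lentivirus, with packaging functions supplied in trans, or for direct transfection, to image ER calcium dynamics optically. It was deposited as part of a multiplexed optical sensor set for multimodal recordings of cellular physiology in arrayed islands of cells.
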