Features (pLannotate 1.2.2; 31 found; start..end, strand, type, name):
     31..83      -  misc_feature   bom (fragment): basis of mobility region from pBR322
    238..617     +  enhancer       CMV enhancer: human cytomegalovirus immediate early enhancer
    618..817     +  promoter       CMV promoter: human cytomegalovirus (CMV) immediate early promoter
    835..1015    +  LTR            5' LTR (truncated): truncated 5' long terminal repeat (LTR) from HIV-1
   1062..1187    +  misc_feature   HIV-1 Ψ: packaging signal of human immunodeficiency virus type 1
   1171..1534    +  CDS            HIV-1 gag (fragment): gag protein from human immunodeficiency virus 1; gag
   1680..1913    +  misc_feature   RRE: The Rev response element (RRE) of HIV-1 allows for Rev-dependent mRNA export from the nucleus to the cytoplasm.
   2290..2390    +  CDS            Rev (fragment): human immunodeficiency virus 1 (HIV-1) Rev protein; rev; enhances nuclear export of unspliced and incompletely spliced viral mRNAs
   2440..2557    +  misc_feature   cPPT/CTS: central polypurine tract and central termination sequence of HIV-1
   2616..2919    +  enhancer       CMV enhancer: human cytomegalovirus immediate early enhancer
   2920..3123    +  promoter       CMV promoter: human cytomegalovirus (CMV) immediate early promoter
   3263..4612    +  CDS            GCaMP6f: improved fluorescent protein-based calcium sensor (Chen et al., 2013)
   4635..4661    +  misc_feature   MCS (fragment): pBluescript multiple cloning site
   4661..5249    +  misc_feature   WPRE: woodchuck hepatitis virus posttranscriptional regulatory element
   5186..5767    +  CDS            nef (fragment): NEF_HV1H2 - Experimental evidence at protein level: Swiss-Prot protein existence level 1. Extracellular Nef protein targets CD4(+) T-lymphocytes for apoptosis by interacting with CXCR4 surface receptors. From Human immunodeficiency virus type 1 group M subtype B (isolate HXB2) (HIV-1).
   5774..5954    +  LTR            5' LTR (truncated): truncated 5' long terminal repeat (LTR) from HIV-1
   5986..6210    +  polyA_signal   bGH poly(A) signal: bovine growth hormone polyadenylation signal
   6214..6235    +  promoter       SV40 promoter (fragment): SV40 enhancer and early promoter
   6256..6684    +  rep_origin     f1 ori (sequence partly withheld): f1 bacteriophage origin of replication; arrow indicates direction of (+) strand synthesis
   6698..7027    +  promoter       SV40 promoter: SV40 enhancer and early promoter
   7075..7122    +  promoter       EM7 promoter: synthetic bacterial promoter&nbsp
   7141..7515    +  CDS            BleoR: antibiotic-binding protein; Sh ble from Streptoalloteichus hindustanus; confers resistance to bleomycin, phleomycin, and Zeocin™
   7525..7650    +  CDS            ble (fragment): BLE_KLEPN - Experimental evidence at protein level: Swiss-Prot protein existence level 1. Binding protein with a strong affinity to the bleomycin family of antibiotics. Binds to CL990; an antimitotic-antibiotic compound. From Klebsiella pneumoniae.
   7645..7766    +  polyA_signal   SV40 poly(A) signal: SV40 polyadenylation signal
   7839..7855    -  protein_bind   lac operator: The lac repressor binds to the lac operator to inhibit transcription in E. coli. This inhibition can be relieved by adding lactose or isopropyl-β-D-thiogalactopyranoside (IPTG). lac repressor encoded by lacI
   7863..7893    -  promoter       lac promoter: promoter for the E. coli lac operon
   7908..7929    -  protein_bind   CAP binding site: CAP binding activates transcription in the presence of cAMP. E. coli catabolite activator protein
   7942..8034    -  CDS            lacI (fragment): lac repressor; lacI; The lac repressor binds to the lac operator to inhibit transcription in E. coli. This inhibition can be relieved by adding lactose or isopropyl-β-D-thiogalactopyranoside (IPTG).
   8217..8805    -  rep_origin     ori: high-copy-number ColE1/pMB1/pBR322/pUC origin of replication
   8976..9836    -  CDS            AmpR: β-lactamase; bla; confers resistance to ampicillin, carbenicillin, and related antibiotics
   9837..9941    -  promoter       AmpR promoter: bla
>Addgene plasmid #163047 | pMOS003: GCaMPer calcium sensor (endoplasmic reticulum) | addgene full sequence | sequence record 324184 | Addgene NGS Result
GTCGACGGATCGGGAGATCTCCCGATCCCCTATGGTGCACTCTCAGTACAATCTGCTCTGATGCCGCATA
GTTAAGCCAGTATCTGCTCCCTGCTTGTGTGTTGGAGGTCGCTGAGTAGTGCGCGAGCAAAATTTAAGCT
ACAACAAGGCAAGGCTTGACCGACAATTGCATGAAGAATCTGCTTAGGGTTAGGCGTTTTGCGCTGCTTC
GCGATGTACGGGCCAGATATACGCGTTGACATTGATTATTGACTAGTTATTAATAGTAATCAATTACGGG
GTCATTAGTTCATAGCCCATATATGGAGTTCCGCGTTACATAACTTACGGTAAATGGCCCGCCTGGCTGA
CCGCCCAACGACCCCCGCCCATTGACGTCAATAATGACGTATGTTCCCATAGTAACGCCAATAGGGACTT
TCCATTGACGTCAATGGGTGGAGTATTTACGGTAAACTGCCCACTTGGCAGTACATCAAGTGTATCATAT
GCCAAGTACGCCCCCTATTGACGTCAATGACGGTAAATGGCCCGCCTGGCATTATGCCCAGTACATGACC
TTATGGGACTTTCCTACTTGGCAGTACATCTACGTATTAGTCATCGCTATTACCATGGTGATGCGGTTTT
GGCAGTACATCAATGGGCGTGGATAGCGGTTTGACTCACGGGGATTTCCAAGTCTCCACCCCATTGACGT
CAATGGGAGTTTGTTTTGGCACCAAAATCAACGGGACTTTCCAAAATGTCGTAACAACTCCGCCCCATTG
ACGCAAATGGGCGGTAGGCGTGTACGGTGGGAGGTCTATATAAGCAGCGCGTTTTGCCTGTACTGGGTCT
CTCTGGTTAGACCAGATCTGAGCCTGGGAGCTCTCTGGCTAACTAGGGAACCCACTGCTTAAGCCTCAAT
AAAGCTTGCCTTGAGTGCTTCAAGTAGTGTGTGCCCGTCTGTTGTGTGACTCTGGTAACTAGAGATCCCT
CAGACCCTTTTAGTCAGTGTGGAAAATCTCTAGCAGTGGCGCCCGAACAGGGACTTGAAAGCGAAAGGGA
AACCAGAGGAGCTCTCTCGACGCAGGACTCGGCTTGCTGAAGCGCGCACGGCAAGAGGCGAGGGGCGGCG
ACTGGTGAGTACGCCAAAAATTTTGACTAGCGGAGGCTAGAAGGAGAGAGATGGGTGCGAGAGCGTCAGT
ATTAAGCGGGGGAGAATTAGATCGCGATGGGAAAAAATTCGGTTAAGGCCAGGGGGAAAGAAAAAATATA
AATTAAAACATATAGTATGGGCAAGCAGGGAGCTAGAACGATTCGCAGTTAATCCTGGCCTGTTAGAAAC
ATCAGAAGGCTGTAGACAAATACTGGGACAGCTACAACCATCCCTTCAGACAGGATCAGAAGAACTTAGA
TCATTATATAATACAGTAGCAACCCTCTATTGTGTGCATCAAAGGATAGAGATAAAAGACACCAAGGAAG
CTTTAGACAAGATAGAGGAAGAGCAAAACAAAAGTAAGACCACCGCACAGCAAGCGGCCGCTGATCTTCA
GACCTGGAGGAGGAGATATGAGGGACAATTGGAGAAGTGAATTATATAAATATAAAGTAGTAAAAATTGA
ACCATTAGGAGTAGCACCCACCAAGGCAAAGAGAAGAGTGGTGCAGAGAGAAAAAAGAGCAGTGGGAATA
GGAGCTTTGTTCCTTGGGTTCTTGGGAGCAGCAGGAAGCACTATGGGCGCAGCGTCAATGACGCTGACGG
TACAGGCCAGACAATTATTGTCTGGTATAGTGCAGCAGCAGAACAATTTGCTGAGGGCTATTGAGGCGCA
ACAGCATCTGTTGCAACTCACAGTCTGGGGCATCAAGCAGCTCCAGGCAAGAATCCTGGCTGTGGAAAGA
TACCTAAAGGATCAACAGCTCCTGGGGATTTGGGGTTGCTCTGGAAAACTCATTTGCACCACTGCTGTGC
CTTGGAATGCTAGTTGGAGTAATAAATCTCTGGAACAGATTTGGAATCACACGACCTGGATGGAGTGGGA
CAGAGAAATTAACAATTACACAAGCTTAATACACTCCTTAATTGAAGAATCGCAAAACCAGCAAGAAAAG
AATGAACAAGAATTATTGGAATTAGATAAATGGGCAAGTTTGTGGAATTGGTTTAACATAACAAATTGGC
TGTGGTATATAAAATTATTCATAATGATAGTAGGAGGCTTGGTAGGTTTAAGAATAGTTTTTGCTGTACT
TTCTATAGTGAATAGAGTTAGGCAGGGATATTCACCATTATCGTTTCAGACCCACCTCCCAACCCCGAGG
GGACCCGACAGGCCCGAAGGAATAGAAGAAGAAGGTGGAGAGAGAGACAGAGACAGATCCATTCGATTAG
TGAACGGATCGGCACTGCGTGCGCCAATTCTGCAGACAAATGGCAGTATTCATCCACAATTTTAAAAGAA
AAGGGGGGATTGGGGGGTACAGTGCAGGGGAAAGAATAGTAGACATAATAGCAACAGACATACAAACTAA
AGAATTACAAAAACAAATTACAAAAATTCAAAATTTTCGGGTTTATTACAGGGACAGCAGAGATCCAGTT
TGGTTAATTAAGCTTGGGAGTTCCGCGTTACATAACTTACGGTAAATGGCCCGCCTGGCTGACCGCCCAA
CGACCCCCGCCCATTGACGTCAATAATGACGTATGTTCCCATAGTAACGCCAATAGGGACTTTCCATTGA
CGTCAATGGGTGGAGCATTTACGGTAAACTGCCCACTTGGCAGTACATCAAGTGTATCATATGCCAAGTA
CGCCCCCTATTGACGTCAATGACGGTAAATGGCCCGCCTGGCATTATGCCCAGTACATGACCTTATGGGA
CTTTCCTACTTGGCAGTACATCTACGTATTAGTCATCGCTATTACCATGGTGATGCGGTTTTGGCAGTAC
ATCAATGGGCGTGGATAGCGGTTTGACTCACGGGGATTTCCAAGTCTCCACCCCATTGACGTCAATGGGA
GTTTGTTTTGGCACCAAAATCAACGGGACTTTCCAAAATGTCGTAACAACTCCGCCCCATTGACGCAAAT
GGGCGGTAGGCGTGTACGGTGGGAGGTCTATATAAGCAGAGCTCGTTTAGTGAACCGTCAGATCGCCTGG
AGACGCCATCCACGCTGTTTTGACCTCCATAGAAGACACCGACTCTAGAGGATCCGCCACCATGCTGCTA
TCCGTGCCGTTGCTGCTCGGCCTCCTCGGCCTGGCCGTCGCCATGGGTTCTCATCATCATCATCATCATG
GTATGGCTAGCATGACTGGTGGACAGCAAATGGGTCGGGATCTGTACGACGATGACGATAAGGATCTCGC
CACCATGGTCGACTCATCACGTCGTAAGTGGAATAAGACAGGTCACGCAGTCAGAGCTATAGGTCGGCTG
AGCTCACTCGAGAACGTCTATATCAAGGCCGACAAGCAGAAGAACGGCATCAAGGCGAACTTCAAGATCC
GCCACAACATCGAGGACGGCGGCGTGCAGCTCGCCTACCACTACCAGCAGAACACCCCCATCGGCGACGG
CCCCGTGCTGCTGCCCGACAACCACTACCTGAGCGTGCAGTCCAAACTTTCGAAAGACCCCAACGAGAAG
CGCGATCACATGGTCCTGCTGGAGTTCGTGACCGCCGCCGGGATCACTCTCGGCATGGACGAGCTGTACA
AGGGCGGTACCGGAGGGAGCATGGTGAGCAAGGGCGAGGAGCTGTTCACCGGGGTGGTGCCCATCCTGGT
CGAGCTGGACGGCGACGTAAACGGCCACAAGTTCAGCGTGTCCGGCGAGGGTGAGGGCGATGCCACCTAC
GGCAAGCTGACCCTGAAGTTCATCTGCACCACCGGCAAGCTGCCCGTGCCCTGGCCCACCCTCGTGACCA
CCCTGACCTACGGCGTGCAGTGCTTCAGCCGCTACCCCGACCACATGAAGCAGCACGACTTCTTCAAGTC
CGCCATGCCCGAAGGCTACATCCAGGAGCGCACCATCTTCTTCAAGGACGACGGCAACTACAAGACCCGC
GCCGAGGTGAAGTTCGAGGGCGACACCCTGGTGAACCGCATCGAGCTGAAGGGCATCGACTTCAAGGAGG
ACGGCAACATCCTGGGGCACAAGCTGGAGTACAACACGCGTGACCAACTGACTGAAGAGCAGATCGCAGA
ATTTAAAGAGGCTTTCTCCCTATTTGACAAGGGCGGGGATGGGACAATAACAACCAAGGAGCTGGGGACG
GTGATGCGGTCTCTGGGGCAGAACCCCACAGAAGCAGAGCTGCAGGACATGATCAATGAAGTAGATGCCG
GCGGTGACGGCACAATCGACTTCCCTGAGTTCCTGACAATGATGGCAAGAAAAATGAAAGACACAGACAG
TGAAGAAGAAATTAGAGAAGCGTTCCGTGTGTTTGATAAGGGTGGCAATGGCTACATCAGTGCAGCAGAG
CTTCGCCACGTGATGACAAACCTTGGAGAGAAGTTAACAGATGAAGAGGTTGATGAAATGATCAGGGAAG
CAGACATCGATGGGGGTGGTCAGGTAAACTACGAAGAGTTTGTACAAATGATGACAGCGAAGACAGCAGA
AAAAGATGAGTTGTAGGAATTCGATATCAAGCTTATCGATAATCAACCTCTGGATTACAAAATTTGTGAA
AGATTGACTGGTATTCTTAACTATGTTGCTCCTTTTACGCTATGTGGATACGCTGCTTTAATGCCTTTGT
ATCATGCTATTGCTTCCCGTATGGCTTTCATTTTCTCCTCCTTGTATAAATCCTGGTTGCTGTCTCTTTA
TGAGGAGTTGTGGCCCGTTGTCAGGCAACGTGGCGTGGTGTGCACTGTGTTTGCTGACGCAACCCCCACT
GGTTGGGGCATTGCCACCACCTGTCAGCTCCTTTCCGGGACTTTCGCTTTCCCCCTCCCTATTGCCACGG
CGGAACTCATCGCCGCCTGCCTTGCCCGCTGCTGGACAGGGGCTCGGCTGTTGGGCACTGACAATTCCGT
GGTGTTGTCGGGGAAATCATCGTCCTTTCCTTGGCTGCTCGCCTGTGTTGCCACCTGGATTCTGCGCGGG
ACGTCCTTCTGCTACGTCCCTTCGGCCCTCAATCCAGCGGACCTTCCTTCCCGCGGCCTGCTGCCGGCTC
TGCGGCCTCTTCCGCGTCTTCGCCTTCGCCCTCAGACGAGTCGGATCTCCCTTTGGGCCGCCTCCCCGCA
TCGATACCGTCGACCTCGAGACCTAGAAAAACATGGAGCAATCACAAGTAGCAATACAGCAGCTACCAAT
GCTGATTGTGCCTGGCTAGAAGCACAAGAGGAGGAGGAGGTGGGTTTTCCAGTCACACCTCAGGTACCTT
TAAGACCAATGACTTACAAGGCAGCTGTAGATCTTAGCCACTTTTTAAAAGAAAAGGGGGGACTGGAAGG
GCTAATTCACTCCCAACGAAGACAAGATATCCTTGATCTGTGGATCTACCACACACAAGGCTACTTCCCT
GATTGGCAGAACTACACACCAGGGCCAGGGATCAGATATCCACTGACCTTTGGATGGTGCTACAAGCTAG
TACCAGTTGAGCAAGAGAAGGTAGAAGAAGCCAATGAAGGAGAGAACACCCGCTTGTTACACCCTGTGAG
CCTGCATGGGATGGATGACCCGGAGAGAGAAGTATTAGAGTGGAGGTTTGACAGCCGCCTAGCATTTCAT
CACATGGCCCGAGAGCTGCATCCGGACTGTACTGGGTCTCTCTGGTTAGACCAGATCTGAGCCTGGGAGC
TCTCTGGCTAACTAGGGAACCCACTGCTTAAGCCTCAATAAAGCTTGCCTTGAGTGCTTCAAGTAGTGTG
TGCCCGTCTGTTGTGTGACTCTGGTAACTAGAGATCCCTCAGACCCTTTTAGTCAGTGTGGAAAATCTCT
AGCAGGGCCCGTTTAAACCCGCTGATCAGCCTCGACTGTGCCTTCTAGTTGCCAGCCATCTGTTGTTTGC
CCCTCCCCCGTGCCTTCCTTGACCCTGGAAGGTGCCACTCCCACTGTCCTTTCCTAATAAAATGAGGAAA
TTGCATCGCATTGTCTGAGTAGGTGTCATTCTATTCTGGGGGGTGGGGTGGGGCAGGACAGCAAGGGGGA
GGATTGGGAAGACAATAGCAGGCATGCTGGGGATGCGGTGGGCTCTATGGCTTCTGAGGCGGAAAGAACC
AGCTGGGGCTCTAGGGGGTATCCCC
[124 nt withheld, positions 6256-6379]
C
[91 nt withheld, positions 6381-6471]
A
[49 nt withheld, positions 6473-6521]
CCTTTGACGTTGGAGTCCACGTTCTTT
[37 nt withheld, positions 6549-6585]
ACCCTATCTCGGTCTATTCTTTTGATTTATAAGGGATTTTGCCGATTTCGGCCTATTGGTTAAAAAATGA
GCTGATTTAACAAAAATTTAACGCGAATTAATTCTGTGGAATGTGTGTCAGTTAGGGTGTGGAAAGTCCC
CAGGCTCCCCAGCAGGCAGAAGTATGCAAAGCATGCATCTCAATTAGTCAGCAACCAGGTGTGGAAAGTC
CCCAGGCTCCCCAGCAGGCAGAAGTATGCAAAGCATGCATCTCAATTAGTCAGCAACCATAGTCCCGCCC
CTAACTCCGCCCATCCCGCCCCTAACTCCGCCCAGTTCCGCCCATTCTCCGCCCCATGGCTGACTAATTT
TTTTTATTTATGCAGAGGCCGAGGCCGCCTCTGCCTCTGAGCTATTCCAGAAGTAGTGAGGAGGCTTTTT
TGGAGGCCTAGGCTTTTGCAAAAAGCTCCCGGGAGCTTGTATATCCATTTTCGGATCTGATCAGCACGTG
TTGACAATTAATCATCGGCATAGTATATCGGCATAGTATAATACGACAAGGTGAGGAACTAAACCATGGC
CAAGTTGACCAGTGCCGTTCCGGTGCTCACCGCGCGCGACGTCGCCGGAGCGGTCGAGTTCTGGACCGAC
CGGCTCGGGTTCTCCCGGGACTTCGTGGAGGACGACTTCGCCGGTGTGGTCCGGGACGACGTGACCCTGT
TCATCAGCGCGGTCCAGGACCAGGTGGTGCCGGACAACACCCTGGCCTGGGTGTGGGTGCGCGGCCTGGA
CGAGCTGTACGCCGAGTGGTCGGAGGTCGTGTCCACGAACTTCCGGGACGCCTCCGGGCCGGCCATGACC
GAGATCGGCGAGCAGCCGTGGGGGCGGGAGTTCGCCCTGCGCGACCCGGCCGGCAACTGCGTGCACTTCG
TGGCCGAGGAGCAGGACTGACACGTGCTACGAGATTTCGATTCCACCGCCGCCTTCTATGAAAGGTTGGG
CTTCGGAATCGTTTTCCGGGACGCCGGCTGGATGATCCTCCAGCGCGGGGATCTCATGCTGGAGTTCTTC
GCCCACCCCAACTTGTTTATTGCAGCTTATAATGGTTACAAATAAAGCAATAGCATCACAAATTTCACAA
ATAAAGCATTTTTTTCACTGCATTCTAGTTGTGGTTTGTCCAAACTCATCAATGTATCTTATCATGTCTG
TATACCGTCGACCTCTAGCTAGAGCTTGGCGTAATCATGGTCATAGCTGTTTCCTGTGTGAAATTGTTAT
CCGCTCACAATTCCACACAACATACGAGCCGGAAGCATAAAGTGTAAAGCCTGGGGTGCCTAATGAGTGA
GCTAACTCACATTAATTGCGTTGCGCTCACTGCCCGCTTTCCAGTCGGGAAACCTGTCGTGCCAGCTGCA
TTAATGAATCGGCCAACGCGCGGGGAGAGGCGGTTTGCGTATTGGGCGCTCTTCCGCTTCCTCGCTCACT
GACTCGCTGCGCTCGGTCGTTCGGCTGCGGCGAGCGGTATCAGCTCACTCAAAGGCGGTAATACGGTTAT
CCACAGAATCAGGGGATAACGCAGGAAAGAACATGTGAGCAAAAGGCCAGCAAAAGGCCAGGAACCGTAA
AAAGGCCGCGTTGCTGGCGTTTTTCCATAGGCTCCGCCCCCCTGACGAGCATCACAAAAATCGACGCTCA
AGTCAGAGGTGGCGAAACCCGACAGGACTATAAAGATACCAGGCGTTTCCCCCTGGAAGCTCCCTCGTGC
GCTCTCCTGTTCCGACCCTGCCGCTTACCGGATACCTGTCCGCCTTTCTCCCTTCGGGAAGCGTGGCGCT
TTCTCATAGCTCACGCTGTAGGTATCTCAGTTCGGTGTAGGTCGTTCGCTCCAAGCTGGGCTGTGTGCAC
GAACCCCCCGTTCAGCCCGACCGCTGCGCCTTATCCGGTAACTATCGTCTTGAGTCCAACCCGGTAAGAC
ACGACTTATCGCCACTGGCAGCAGCCACTGGTAACAGGATTAGCAGAGCGAGGTATGTAGGCGGTGCTAC
AGAGTTCTTGAAGTGGTGGCCTAACTACGGCTACACTAGAAGAACAGTATTTGGTATCTGCGCTCTGCTG
AAGCCAGTTACCTTCGGAAAAAGAGTTGGTAGCTCTTGATCCGGCAAACAAACCACCGCTGGTAGCGGTG
GTTTTTTTGTTTGCAAGCAGCAGATTACGCGCAGAAAAAAAGGATCTCAAGAAGATCCTTTGATCTTTTC
TACGGGGTCTGACGCTCAGTGGAACGAAAACTCACGTTAAGGGATTTTGGTCATGAGATTATCAAAAAGG
ATCTTCACCTAGATCCTTTTAAATTAAAAATGAAGTTTTAAATCAATCTAAAGTATATATGAGTAAACTT
GGTCTGACAGTTACCAATGCTTAATCAGTGAGGCACCTATCTCAGCGATCTGTCTATTTCGTTCATCCAT
AGTTGCCTGACTCCCCGTCGTGTAGATAACTACGATACGGGAGGGCTTACCATCTGGCCCCAGTGCTGCA
ATGATACCGCGAGACCCACGCTCACCGGCTCCAGATTTATCAGCAATAAACCAGCCAGCCGGAAGGGCCG
AGCGCAGAAGTGGTCCTGCAACTTTATCCGCCTCCATCCAGTCTATTAATTGTTGCCGGGAAGCTAGAGT
AAGTAGTTCGCCAGTTAATAGTTTGCGCAACGTTGTTGCCATTGCTACAGGCATCGTGGTGTCACGCTCG
TCGTTTGGTATGGCTTCATTCAGCTCCGGTTCCCAACGATCAAGGCGAGTTACATGATCCCCCATGTTGT
GCAAAAAAGCGGTTAGCTCCTTCGGTCCTCCGATCGTTGTCAGAAGTAAGTTGGCCGCAGTGTTATCACT
CATGGTTATGGCAGCACTGCATAATTCTCTTACTGTCATGCCATCCGTAAGATGCTTTTCTGTGACTGGT
GAGTACTCAACCAAGTCATTCTGAGAATAGTGTATGCGGCGACCGAGTTGCTCTTGCCCGGCGTCAATAC
GGGATAATACCGCGCCACATAGCAGAACTTTAAAAGTGCTCATCATTGGAAAACGTTCTTCGGGGCGAAA
ACTCTCAAGGATCTTACCGCTGTTGAGATCCAGTTCGATGTAACCCACTCGTGCACCCAACTGATCTTCA
GCATCTTTTACTTTCACCAGCGTTTCTGGGTGAGCAAAAACAGGAAGGCAAAATGCCGCAAAAAAGGGAA
TAAGGGCGACACGGAAATGTTGAATACTCATACTCTTCCTTTTTCAATATTATTGAAGCATTTATCAGGG
TTATTGTCTCATGAGCGGATACATATTTGAATGTATTTAGAAAAATAAACAAATAGGGGTTCCGCGCACA
TTTCCCCGAAAAGTGCCACCTGAC
