>Addgene plasmid #163047 | pMOS003: GCaMPer calcium sensor (endoplasmic reticulum) | depositor partial sequence | sequence record 315830 | GCaMPer
ATGCTGCTATCCGTGCCGTTGCTGCTCGGCCTCCTCGGCCTGGCCGTCGCCATGGGTTCTCATCATCATC
ATCATCATGGTATGGCTAGCATGACTGGTGGACAGCAAATGGGTCGGGATCTGTACGACGATGACGATAA
GGATCTCGCCACCATGGTCGACTCATCACGTCGTAAGTGGAATAAGACAGGTCACGCAGTCAGAGCTATA
GGTCGGCTGAGCTCACTCGAGAACGTCTATATCAAGGCCGACAAGCAGAAGAACGGCATCAAGGCGAACT
TCAAGATCCGCCACAACATCGAGGACGGCGGCGTGCAGCTCGCCTACCACTACCAGCAGAACACCCCCAT
CGGCGACGGCCCCGTGCTGCTGCCCGACAACCACTACCTGAGCGTGCAGTCCAAACTTTCGAAAGACCCC
AACGAGAAGCGCGATCACATGGTCCTGCTGGAGTTCGTGACCGCCGCCGGGATCACTCTCGGCATGGACG
AGCTGTACAAGGGCGGTACCGGAGGGAGCATGGTGAGCAAGGGCGAGGAGCTGTTCACCGGGGTGGTGCC
CATCCTGGTCGAGCTGGACGGCGACGTAAACGGCCACAAGTTCAGCGTGTCCGGCGAGGGTGAGGGCGAT
GCCACCTACGGCAAGCTGACCCTGAAGTTCATCTGCACCACCGGCAAGCTGCCCGTGCCCTGGCCCACCC
TCGTGACCACCCTGACCTACGGCGTGCAGTGCTTCAGCCGCTACCCCGACCACATGAAGCAGCACGACTT
CTTCAAGTCCGCCATGCCCGAAGGCTACATCCAGGAGCGCACCATCTTCTTCAAGGACGACGGCAACTAC
AAGACCCGCGCCGAGGTGAAGTTCGAGGGCGACACCCTGGTGAACCGCATCGAGCTGAAGGGCATCGACT
TCAAGGAGGACGGCAACATCCTGGGGCACAAGCTGGAGTACAACACGCGTGACCAACTGACTGAAGAGCA
GATCGCAGAATTTAAAGAGGCTTTCTCCCTATTTGACAAGGGCGGGGATGGGACAATAACAACCAAGGAG
CTGGGGACGGTGATGCGGTCTCTGGGGCAGAACCCCACAGAAGCAGAGCTGCAGGACATGATCAATGAAG
TAGATGCCGGCGGTGACGGCACAATCGACTTCCCTGAGTTCCTGACAATGATGGCAAGAAAAATGAAAGA
CACAGACAGTGAAGAAGAAATTAGAGAAGCGTTCCGTGTGTTTGATAAGGGTGGCAATGGCTACATCAGT
GCAGCAGAGCTTCGCCACGTGATGACAAACCTTGGAGAGAAGTTAACAGATGAAGAGGTTGATGAAATGA
TCAGGGAAGCAGACATCGATGGGGGTGGTCAGGTAAACTACGAAGAGTTTGTACAAATGATGACAGCGAA
GACAGCAGAAAAAGATGAGTTGTAG
